>Addgene plasmid #63319 | pFusX2-37 | depositor partial sequence | sequence record 105156 | pFusX2_GCA
AGTCTTAAGCGTCTCCCTGACCCCGGACCAAGTGGTGGCTATCGCCAGCAACAATGGCGGCAAGCAAGCG
CTCGAAACGGTGCAGCGGCTGTTGCCGGTGCTGTGCCAGGACCATGGCCTGACTCCGGACCAAGTGGTGG
CTATCGCCAGCCACGATGGCGGCAAGCAAGCGCTCGAAACGGTGCAGCGGCTGTTGCCGGTGCTGTGCCA
GGACCATGGCCTGACCCCGGACCAAGTGGTGGCTATCGCCAGCAACATTGGCGGCAAGCAAGCGCTCGAA
ACGGTGCAGCGGCTGTTGCCGGTGCTGTGCCAGGACCATGGCGAGACGTC
