>Addgene plasmid #63319 | pFusX2-37 | depositor partial sequence | sequence record 105157 | FusX2
CGTCTCCCTGACCCCGGACCAAGTGGTGGCTATCGAGACCGGCGCCGCTACGGGCGCGTCCCATTCGCCA
TTCAGGCTGCGCAACTGTTGGGAAGGGCGATCGGTGCGGGCTCTTCGCTATTACGCCAGCTGGCGAAAGG
GGGATGTGCTGCAAGGCGATTAAGTTGGGAACGCCAGGGTTTTCCCAGTCACGACGTTGTAAAACGACGG
CCAGTGAGCGCGCGTAATCGACTCACTATAGGGCGAATTGGGTACCGGGCCCCCCCTCGAGGTCCTCCAG
CTTTTGTTCCCTTTAGTGAGGGTTAATTGCGCGCTTGGCGTAATCATGGTCATAGCTGTTTCCTGTGTGA
AATTGTTATCCGCTCACAATTCCACACAACATACGAGCCGGAAGCATAAAGTGTAAAGCCTGGGGTGCCT
AATGAGTGAGCTAACTCACATTAATTGCGTTGCGCTCACTGCCCGCTTTCCACCGGTGGTCTCTGGCGGC
AAGCAAGCGCTCGAAACGGTGCAGCGGCTGTTGCCGGTGCTGTGCCAGGACCATGGCGAGACGTCTAGAC
CAGCCAGGACAGAAATGCCTCGACTTCGCTGCTACCCAAGGTTGCCGGGTGACGCACACCGTGGAAACGG
ATGAAGGCACGAACCCAGTGGACATAAGCCTGTTCGGTTCGTAAGCTGTAATGCAAGTAGCGTATGCGCT
CACGCAACTGGTCCAGAACCTTGACCGAACGCAGCGGTGGTAACGGCGCAGTGGCGGTTTTCATGGCTTG
TTATGACTGTTTTTTTGGGGTACAGTCTATGCCTCGGGCATCCAAGCAGCAAGCGCGTTACGCCGTGGGT
CGATGTTTGATGTTATGGAGCAGCAACGATGTTACGCAGCAGGGCAGTCGCCCTAAAACAAAGTTAAACA
TTATGAGGGAAGCGGTGATCGCCGAAGTATCGACTCAACTATCAGAGGTAGTTGGCGTCATCGAGCGCCA
TCTCGAACCGACGTTGCTGGCCGTACATTTGTACGGCTCCGCAGTGGATGGCGGCCTGAAGCCACACAGT
GATATTGATTTGCTGGTTACGGTGACCGTAAGGCTTGATGAAACAACGCGGCGAGCTTTGATCAACGACC
TTTTGGAAACTTCGGCTTCCCCTGGAGAGAGCGAGATTCTCCGCGCTGTAGAAGTCACCATTGTTGTGCA
CGACGACATCATTCCGTGGCGTTATCCAGCTAAGCGCGAACTGCAATTTGGAGAATGGCAGCGCAATGAC
ATTCTTGCAGGTATCTTCGAGCCAGCCACGATCGACATTGATCTGGCTATCTTGCTGACAAAAGCAAGAG
AACATAGCGTTGCCTTGGTAGGTCCAGCGGCGGAGGAACTCTTTGATCCGGTTCCTGAACAGGATCTATT
TGAGGCGCTAAATGAAACCTTAACGCTATGGAACTCGCCGCCCGACTGGGCTGGCGATGAGCGAAATGTA
GTGCTTACGTTGTCCCGCATTTGGTACAGCGCAGTAACCGGCAAAATCGCGCCGAAGGATGTCGCTGCCG
ACTGGGCAATGGAGCGCCTGCCGGCCCAGTATCAGCCCGTCATACTTGAAGCTAGACAGGCTTATCTTGG
ACAAGAAGAAGATCGCTTGGCCTCGCGCGCAGATCAGTTGGAAGAATTTGTCCACTACGTGAAAGGCGAG
ATCACCAAGGTAGTCGGCAAATAACCCTCGAGCCACCCATGACCAAAATCCCTTAACGTGAGTTACGCGT
CGTTCCACTGAGCGTCAGACCCCGTAGAAAAGATCAAAGGATCTTCTTGAGATCCTTTTTTTCTGCGCGT
AATCTGCTGCTTGCAAACAAAAAAACCACCGCTACCAGCGGTGGTTTGTTTGCCGGATCAAGAGCTACCA
ACTCTTTTTCCGAAGGTAACTGGCTTCAGCAGAGCGCAGATACCAAATACTGTCCTTCTAGTGTAGCCGT
AGTTAGGCCACCACTTCAAGAACTCTGTAGCACCGCCTACATACCTCGCTCTGCTAATCCTGTTACCAGT
GGCTGCTGCCAGTGGCGATAAGTCGTGTCTTACCGGGTTGGACTCAAGACGATAGTTACCGGATAAGGCG
CAGCGGTCGGGCTGAACGGGGGGTTCGTGCACACAGCCCAGCTTGGAGCGAACGACCTACACCGAACTGA
GATACCTACAGCGTGAGCATTGAGAAAGCGCCACGCTTCCCGAAGGGAGAAAGGCGGACAGGTATCCGGT
AAGCGGCAGGGTCGGAACAGGAGAGCGCACGAGGGAGCTTCCAGGGGGAAACGCCTGGTATCTTTATAGT
CCTGTCGGGTTTCGCCACCTCTGACTTGAGCGTCGATTTTTGTGATGCTCGTCAGGGGGGCGGAGCCTAT
GGAAAAACGCCAGCAACGCGGCCTTTTTACGGTTCCTGGCCTTTTGCTGGCCTTTTGCTCACATGTTCTT
TCCTGCGTTATCCCCTGATTCTGTGGATAACCGTATTACCGCCTTTGAGTGAGCTGATACCGCTCGCCGC
AGCCGAACGACCGAGCGCAGCGAGTCAGTGAGCGAGGAAGCGGAAGAGCGCCCAATACGCAAACCGCCTC
TCCCCGCGCGTTGGCCGATTCATTAATGCAGCTGGCACGACAGGTTTCCCGACTGGAAAGCGGGCAGTGA
GCGCAACGCAATTAATACGCGTACCGCTAGCCAGGAAGAGTTTGTAGAAACGCAAAAAGGCCATCCGTCA
GGATGGCCTTCTGCTTAGTTTGATGCCTGGCAGTTTATGGCGGGCGTCCTGCCCGCCACCCTCCGGGCCG
TTGCTTCACAACGTTCAAATCCGCTCCCGGCGGATTTGTCCTACTCAGGAGAGCGTTCACCGACAAACAA
CAGATAAAACGAAAGGCCCAGTCTTCCGACTGAGCCTTTCGTTTTATTTGATGCCTGGCAGTTCCCTACT
CTCGCGTTAACGCTAGCATGGATGTTTTCCCAGTCACGACGTTGTAAAACGACGGCCAGTCTTAAG
