>Addgene plasmid #63319 | pFusX2-37 | addgene partial sequence | sequence record 115481 | pCR8_R1 5'-cgaaccgaacaggcttatgt-3'
GTGCGTCACCCGGCAACCTTGGGTAGCAGCGAAGTCGAGGCATTTCTGTCCTGGCTGGTCTAGACGTCTC
GCCATGGTCCTGGCACAGCACCGGCAACAGCCGCTGCACCGTTTCGAGCGCTTGCTTGCCGCCAATGTTG
CTGGCGATAGCCACCACTTGGTCCGGGGTCAGGCCATGGTCCTGGCACAGCACCGGCAACAGCCGCTGCA
CCGTTTCGAGCGCTTGCTTGCCGCCATCGTGGCTGGCGATAGCCACCACTTGGTCCGGAGTCAGGCCATG
GTCCTGGCACAGCACCGGCAACAGCCGCTGCACCGTTTCGAGCGCTTGCTTGCCGCCATTGTTGCTGGCG
ATAGCCACCACTTGGTCCGGGGTCAGGGAGACGCTTAAGACTGGCCGTCGTTTTACAACGTCGTGACTGG
GAAAACATCCATGCTAGCGTTAACGCGAGAGTAGGGAACTGCCAGGCATCAAATAAAACGAAAGGCTCAG
TCGGAAGACTGGGCCTTTCGTTTTATCTGTTGTTTGTCGGTGAACGCTCTCCTGAGTAGGACAAATCCGC
CGGGAGCGGATTTGAACGTTGTGAAGCAACGGCCCGGAGGGTGGCGGGCAGGACGCCCGCCATAAACTGC
CAGGCATCAAACTAAGCAGAAGGCCATCCTGACGGATGGCCTTTTTGCGTTTCTACAAACTCTTCCTGGC
TAGCGGTACGCGTATTAATTGCGTTGCGCTCACTG
