[The description below was written by a language model from this plasmid's Addgene catalogue record.]
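Description:
pFusX2-37 is a component plasmid of the FusX TALE assembly system, a library-based scheme designed to build TAL effector repeat arrays in a single step. It is built on the FusX2 backbone (about 3 kb without insert), is maintained in E. coli as a high-copy plasmid and is selected with spectinomycin. The record does not include a feature table, so the origin of replication and other backbone elements are not specified. The listed sequencing primers carry pCR8 names, which hints at a pCR8-type backbone, but the record does not state this.

The insert is a synthetic, pre-assembled trimer of TALE repeats carrying the repeat-variable diresidues NN, HD and NI. By the standard TALE code these recognise G, C and A respectively, which matches the alternative name X2_GCA. Within the FusX scheme, the pFusX2 series supplies RVD positions 4 to 6 of the final array, and this plasmid is the library member for that particular triplet. The trimer was cloned in through BsaI sites that were destroyed in the process. BsaI is a type IIS enzyme typical of Golden Gate cloning, which produces defined overhangs for ordered, directional ligation.

In use, this plasmid is chosen when the target DNA sequence reads GCA at positions 4 to 6, and it is combined with the corresponding plasmids from the other positional libraries and a receiver vector to generate a complete TALEN or other TALE fusion for genome editing. It has no promoter or expression function of its own described in the record and serves purely as a cloning intermediate.
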