Addgene plasmid #63319: pFusX2-37
Purpose: Encodes RVD positions 4-6 in TALEN assembly
Depositing lab: Stephen Ekker. Depositing organization: Mayo Foundation for Medical Education and Research. Publication: FusX: A rapid one-step TALE assembly system for genome science. Ma AC, McNulty MS, Tanya PL, Jarryd CM, Martinez-Galvez G, Argue DP, Lee HB, Urban MD, Bullard CE, Blackburn PR, Man TK, Clark KJ, Ekker SC. Hum Gene Ther. 2016 Jun;27(6):451-63. doi: 10.1089/hum.2015.172 PubMed 26854857.
Backbone
  Vector backbone: FusX2
  Backbone size w/o insert (bp): 3006
  Vector type: TALEN
Growth in bacteria
  Bacterial resistance: Spectinomycin, 50 μg/mL
  Growth temperature: 37°C
  Growth strain: DH5alpha
  Copy number: High Copy
Gene/Insert
  Gene/Insert name: NN HD NI (alt name: X2_GCA)
  Species: Synthetic
  Mutation: none
  Cloning method: Restriction Enzyme; 5′ cloning site BsaI (destroyed during cloning); 3′ cloning site BsaI (destroyed during cloning)
  Sequencing primers: 5′ pCR8_F1; 3′ pCR8_R1
Terms and licenses: Academic/Nonprofit Terms; Industry Terms: Not Available to Industry
How to cite: pFusX2-37 was a gift from Stephen Ekker (Addgene plasmid # 63319 ; http://n2t.net/addgene:63319 ; RRID:Addgene_63319)
